Addgene plasmid #102949: pCMV-5U-Venus-PSD-95-3U
Purpose: Expresses Venus-PSD-95 in mammalian cells
Depositing lab: Gary Bassell. Publication: Single-Molecule Imaging of PSD-95 mRNA Translation in Dendrites and Its Dysregulation in a Mouse Model of Fragile X Syndrome. Ifrim MF, Williams KR, Bassell GJ. J Neurosci. 2015 May 6;35(18):7116-30. doi: 10.1523/JNEUROSCI.2802-14.2015. PubMed 25948262.
Backbone
  Vector backbone: pCMV
  Backbone size w/o insert (bp): 4141
  Total vector size (bp): 8304
  Vector type: Mammalian Expression
Growth in bacteria
  Bacterial resistance: Kanamycin, 50 μg/mL
  Growth temperature: 37°C
  Growth strain: DH5alpha
  Copy number: Unknown
Gene/Insert
  Gene/Insert name: PSD-95 (alt name: DLG4, SAP-90)
  Species: M. musculus (mouse)
  GenBank ID: NC_000077.5
  Entrez Gene: Dlg4 (a.k.a. Dlgh4, PSD-95, PSD95, SAP90, SAP90A)
  Promoter: CMV
  Tag / fusion protein: Venus Fluorescent protein (N terminal on insert)
  Cloning method: Restriction Enzyme; 5′ cloning site NheI (not destroyed); 3′ cloning site kpnI (not destroyed)
  Sequencing primers: 5′ CGCAAATGGGCGGTAGGCGTG; 3′ GGAACAACACTCAACCCTATCT
Terms and licenses: Academic/Nonprofit Terms; Industry Terms: Not Available to Industry
How to cite: pCMV-5U-Venus-PSD-95-3U was a gift from Gary Bassell (Addgene plasmid # 102949 ; http://n2t.net/addgene:102949 ; RRID:Addgene_102949)
