[The description below was written by a language model from this plasmid's Addgene catalogue record and pLannotate feature annotations shown in this document.]
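Description:
pCMV-5U-Venus-PSD-95-3U is a mammalian expression plasmid, roughly 8.3 kb, that produces mouse PSD-95 (Dlg4, also called SAP-90) fused at its N terminus to the yellow fluorescent protein Venus. Transcription is driven by the human cytomegalovirus immediate-early enhancer and promoter and terminated by an SV40 polyadenylation signal. The annotated Venus and Dlg4 coding sequences lie next to each other in the same orientation, consistent with a single fusion protein. The plasmid name suggests that the Dlg4 5′ and 3′ untranslated regions flank the fusion. This fits the unannotated stretches of a few hundred bases between the promoter and Venus and more than a kilobase between the end of the Dlg4 coding sequence and the SV40 poly(A) signal, although the record does not label these regions explicitly.

The backbone, listed simply as pCMV, carries a high-copy ColE1/pUC-type origin for propagation in E. coli and an f1 origin for single-stranded DNA production. It has a dual-purpose NeoR/KanR cassette in which a bacterial promoter and the SV40 early promoter both precede the Tn5 aminoglycoside phosphotransferase gene, followed by an HSV TK poly(A) signal. This arrangement gives kanamycin resistance in bacteria and allows G418 selection in mammalian cells. Several short hits in the feature table (fragments of GFP(1-10), SV40 large T antigen, ble and the bGH poly(A) signal) look like backbone remnants or annotation artefacts rather than functional parts.

The associated publication concerns single-molecule imaging of PSD-95 mRNA translation in dendrites and its dysregulation in a mouse model of fragile X syndrome. This indicates use as a fluorescent reporter of PSD-95 synthesis in neurons, in which native untranslated regions would preserve mRNA-level regulation.
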