Features (pLannotate 1.2.2; 15 found; start..end, strand, type, name):
     61..364     +  enhancer       CMV enhancer: human cytomegalovirus immediate early enhancer
    365..568     +  promoter       CMV promoter: human cytomegalovirus (CMV) immediate early promoter
    757..777     -  CDS            GFP(1-10) (fragment): fragment of superfolder GFP consisting of the first 10 β-strands associates with GFP11, the 11th β-strand, to reconstitute fluorescent GFP (Cabantous et al., 2005; Kamiyama et al., 2016)
    954..1670    +  CDS            Venus: Venus is a basic (constitutively fluorescent) yellow fluorescent protein published in 2002, derived from Aequorea victoria. It is reported to be a rapidly-maturing weak dimer with moderate acid sensitivity.
   1683..3845    +  CDS            Dlg4: DLG4_MOUSE - Also known as Dlgh4, Psd95. Experimental evidence at protein level: Swiss-Prot protein existence level 1. Postsynaptic scaffolding protein that plays a critical role in synaptogenesis and synaptic plasticity by providing a platform for the postsynaptic clustering of crucial synaptic proteins (PubMed:15358775, PubMed:9853749). Interacts with the cytoplasmic tail of NMDA receptor subunits and shaker-type potassium channels. Required for synaptic plasticity associated with NMDA receptor signaling. Overexpression or depletion of DLG4 changes the ratio of excitatory to inhibitory synap
   5015..5099    +  CDS            large T antigen (fragment): large T antigen from SV40 (simian virus 40)
   5122..5243    +  polyA_signal   SV40 poly(A) signal: SV40 polyadenylation signal
   5277..5705    -  rep_origin     f1 ori (sequence partly withheld): f1 bacteriophage origin of replication; arrow indicates direction of (+) strand synthesis
   5732..5836    +  promoter       AmpR promoter: bla
   5838..6195    +  promoter       SV40 promoter: SV40 enhancer and early promoter
   6230..7024    +  CDS            NeoR/KanR: aminoglycoside phosphotransferase from Tn5; aph(3')-II (or nptII); confers resistance to neomycin, kanamycin, and G418 (Geneticin®)
   7045..7197    +  CDS            ble (fragment): BLE_KLEPN - Experimental evidence at protein level: Swiss-Prot protein existence level 1. Binding protein with a strong affinity to the bleomycin family of antibiotics. Binds to CL990; an antimitotic-antibiotic compound. From Klebsiella pneumoniae.
   7256..7303    +  polyA_signal   HSV TK poly(A) signal: herpes simplex virus thymidine kinase polyadenylation signal (Cole and Stacy, 1985)
   7394..7410    -  polyA_signal   bGH poly(A) signal (fragment): bovine growth hormone polyadenylation signal
   7632..8220    +  rep_origin     ori: high-copy-number ColE1/pMB1/pBR322/pUC origin of replication
>Addgene plasmid #102949 | pCMV-5U-Venus-PSD-95-3U | depositor full sequence | sequence record 200761 | pCMV-5U-Venus-PSD-95-3U sequence 8334 bps
TAGTTATTAATAGTAATCAATTACGGGGTCATTAGTTCATAGCCCATATATGGAGTTCCGCGTTACATAA
CTTACGGTAAATGGCCCGCCTGGCTGACCGCCCAACGACCCCCGCCCATTGACGTCAATAATGACGTATG
TTCCCATAGTAACGCCAATAGGGACTTTCCATTGACGTCAATGGGTGGAGTATTTACGGTAAACTGCCCA
CTTGGCAGTACATCAAGTGTATCATATGCCAAGTACGCCCCCTATTGACGTCAATGACGGTAAATGGCCC
GCCTGGCATTATGCCCAGTACATGACCTTATGGGACTTTCCTACTTGGCAGTACATCTACGTATTAGTCA
TCGCTATTACCATGGTGATGCGGTTTTGGCAGTACATCAATGGGCGTGGATAGCGGTTTGACTCACGGGG
ATTTCCAAGTCTCCACCCCATTGACGTCAATGGGAGTTTGTTTTGGCACCAAAATCAACGGGACTTTCCA
AAATGTCGTAACAACTCCGCCCCATTGACGCAAATGGGCGGTAGGCGTGTACGGTGGGAGGTCTATATAA
GCAGAGCTGGTTTAGTGAACCGTCAGATCCGCTAGCCAGCTCATGCCCCAGCCCCAGAACTCCGGGGCTG
CCAGCCCCCTGTGCCCCTACCCCTCCTGAGAATCGGGGTGTGCTCCTCAAGCCCCCTCCCCTCCACTGGG
GAGCCCCTTTTAGGGTCCCCCCTCCCTTCCACGCTCCCCTACCCTTCTCTTCTCCAACCTTCTCCTTCCC
CTCTCACCCCTCCCCCCATCCTGGCCCCCCCTGCAAAAGTGGGGTGCGGAGGGGGGAGGGGTGAGAACCC
ACCGAGGGGAGGAACAAAACTCCAATGAAGTCAGAGCCCCCTACTCGCCGCCGCGGCCAGGCCCCCCAAC
ACCGGTCGCCACCATGGACTGTCTCTGTATAGTGACAACCAAGATGGTGAGCAAGGGCGAGGAGCTGTTC
ACCGGGGTGGTGCCCATCCTGGTCGAGCTGGACGGCGACGTAAACGGCCACAAGTTCAGCGTGTCCGGCG
AGGGCGAGGGCGATGCCACCTACGGCAAGCTGACCCTGAAGCTGATCTGCACCACCGGCAAGCTGCCCGT
GCCCTGGCCCACCCTCGTGACCACCCTGGGCTACGGCCTGCAGTGCTTCGCCCGCTACCCCGACCACATG
AAGCAGCACGACTTCTTCAAGTCCGCCATGCCCGAAGGCTACGTCCAGGAGCGCACCATCTTCTTCAAGG
ACGACGGCAACTACAAGACCCGCGCCGAGGTGAAGTTCGAGGGCGACACCCTGGTGAACCGCATCGAGCT
GAAGGGCATCGACTTCAAGGAGGACGGCAACATCCTGGGGCACAAGCTGGAGTACAACTACAACAGCCAC
AACGTCTATATCACCGCCGACAAGCAGAAGAACGGCATCAAGGCCAACTTCAAGATCCGCCACAACATCG
AGGACGGCGGCGTGCAGCTCGCCGACCACTACCAGCAGAACACCCCCATCGGCGACGGCCCCGTGCTGCT
GCCCGACAACCACTACCTGAGCTACCAGTCCGCCCTGAGCAAAGACCCCAACGAGAAGCGCGATCACATG
GTCCTGCTGGAGTTCGTGACCGCCGCCGGGATCACTCTCGGCATGGACGAGCTGTACAAGGGCGCGGCCG
CCATGGACTGTCTCTGTATAGTGACAACCAAGAAATACCGCTACCAAGATGAAGACACGCCCCCTCTGGA
ACACAGCCCGGCCCACCTCCCCAACCAGGCCAATTCTCCCCCTGTGATTGTCAACACGGACACCCTAGAA
GCCCCAGGATATGTGAACGGAACAGAGGGGGAGATGGAGTATGAGGAGATCACATTGGAAAGGGGTAACT
CAGGTCTGGGCTTCAGCATCGCAGGTGGCACCGACAACCCACACATCGGTGACGACCCATCCATCTTTAT
CACCAAGATCATTCCTGGTGGGGCTGCAGCCCAGGATGGCCGCCTCAGGGTCAACGACAGCATCCTGTTT
GTCAATGAAGTGGATGTCCGGGAGGTGACCCATTCAGCTGCAGTGGAGGCCCTCAAAGAGGCGGGTTCCA
TCGTTCGCCTCTACGTCATGCGCCGGAAACCCCCAGCTGAGAAGATCATAGAGATCAAGCTTATCAAAGG
GCCTAAAGGACTTGGCTTCAGCATCGCAGGGGGCGTTGGGAACCAGCACATCCCTGGAGATAATAGCATC
TACGTAACCAAGATCATCGAAGGAGGCGCTGCCCACAAGGATGGCAGGTTGCAGATCGGAGACAAGATCC
TGGCGGTCAACAGTGTGGGGCTAGAGGATGTCATGCATGAGGACGCCGTGGCAGCCCTGAAGAACACATA
TGACGTTGTGTACCTAAAGGTGGCCAAGCCCAGCAATGCCTACCTGAGTGACAGCTATGCTCCCCCAGAC
ATCACAACCTCATATTCTCAGCACCTGGACAATGAGATCAGTCATAGCAGCTACTTGGGCACCGACTACC
CCACAGCCATGACCCCCACTTCCCCTCGGCGCTACTCCCCCGTGGCCAAGGACCTGCTAGGGGAGGAAGA
TATTCCCCGGGAACCAAGGCGGATCGTGATCCATCGGGGCTCCACCGGCCTGGGCTTCAACATTGTGGGC
GGCGAGGACGGTGAAGGCATCTTCATCTCCTTCATCCTTGCTGGGGGTCCAGCTGACCTCAGTGGGGAGC
TACGGAAGGGGGACCAGATCCTGTCGGTCAATGGTGTTGACCTCCGCAATGCCAGTCATGAACAGGCTGC
CATTGCCCTGAAGAACGCGGGTCAGACGGTCACGATCATCGCTCAGTATAAACCAGAAGAGTATAGCCGA
TTCGAGGCCAAGATCCATGATCTTCGGGAACAGCTTATGAATAGTAGCCTGGGCTCAGGGACTGCATCTC
TGCGAAGCAACCCCAAGCGGGGCTTCTATATCAGGGCCCTGTTTGACTACGACAAGACCAAGGACTGCGG
TTTCTTGAGCCAGGCCCTGAGCTTCCACTTTGGGGATGTGCTTCATGTAATTGACGCCAGCGACGAAGAG
TGGTGGCAAGCGCGGCGGGTCCACTCTGACAGTGAGACCGATGACATTGGCTTCATTCCCAGCAAACGGC
GGGTCGAGCGACGAGAGTGGTCAAGGTTAAAGGCCAAGGACTGGGGCTCCAGCTCTGGATCACAGGGTCG
AGAAGACTCGGTTCTGAGCTATGAGACGGTGACGCAGATGGAAGTGCACTACGCTCGCCCCATCATCATC
CTTGGGCCTACCAAAGACCGTGCCAACGATGATCTTCTCTCCGAGTTCCCCGACAAGTTTGGATCCTGTG
TCCCTCATACGACACGTCCTAAGCGGGAATATGAGATAGACGGCCGCGATTACCACTTTGTCTCCTCCCG
GGAGAAAATGGAGAAGGACATTCAGGCGCACAAGTTCATTGAGGCTGGCCAGTACAACAGCCACCTCTAC
GGGACCAGCGTCCAGTCTGTGCGAGAGGTAGCAGAGCAGGGGAAGCACTGCATCCTTGATGTCTCAGCCA
ATGCCGTGCGGCGGCTGCAGGCGGCCCACCTGCACCCTATCGCCATCTTCATCCGTCCCCGCTCCCTGGA
GAATGTGCTAGAGATCAATAAGCGGATCACAGAGGAGCAAGCCCGGAAAGCCTTCGACAGGGCCACGAAG
CTGGAGCAGGAGTTCACGGAGTGCTTCTCAGCCATCGTAGAGGGCGACAGCTTTGAAGAGATCTATCACA
AAGTGAAACGTGTCATCGAAGACCTCTCAGGCCCCTACATCTGGGTCCCAGCCCGAGAGAGACTCTGAAC
TAGTGGGATCCGCCCTGAAAAAGGGCTCGAGCCCTGAAAAAGGGCAATTGCCCTGAAAAAGGGCGTCGAC
GCCCTGAAAAAGGGCAGATCTAACGTTTTCCTGCCCTGGCTTGGCCTGGACTCACCCTGCCTCCACCACC
TGGGCCCTTGGTCTGGACTGAATAGCCCAAGCCCTTCGTACCCTAGCCTTTCTTCCCACCCTTCTTATTT
ATTTCCTTTCTGACTGGATCGAGCCCATTGGAGGGAGGACACTCCTCTCTGCATGTATCCCTGCACCCCA
GATCAGGGCCCCTAGACCCCAGGAACCTGGGGTCTGGGGGGGAGCTGGGCTCCTGGTTCCGAGCCCTTGC
TCCTTAAGACTCCTACCCCTGCCCGCCCCCATGCACACACAGACCCACTGGGGGCCTCTGCCCTCCCCAT
TTTCTCCCACACACATTCCAGAAGTCAGGGCCCCTCTCAAGGAGTACCCGCTGTAGGGATGCAGGGCCAC
AGGCTTCCGCGCTCTCCCGAGGCAGGGGCTGGGGTCACCCCTGCCCCATCATAACTCCCCACGCCGTTTG
AGTTCTCCTTTATTTTCTCCATTCTTTTCTTCTCAAAGGTGGTTTTTGGGGGGAGAAGCAGGGGGGCTCT
CCTGAGGGTCCCCCCGTCTTTCACACACCTCCCACCTTTTTTCTTTGCCGGTTTGCATGAGTGGAAGGTC
TAACTGTGGCTTTTTTTTTTTCTGGGATTTTATTTCATTTTATTTGATTTTATTTTTTTGGGAAAAGGGG
AGGGATGGGTCTGGGGAGTGGGGAATGTGGGAGGGGGGTGGGGGGGCAAAGGGTCAGGGGTTGGGTGTCC
GGGAGCCAGGGGAGGACAGGAAATGCTGCCGCCTTCTGCAATTTATTTATTTTTTTCTTTTGAGAGAGTG
AAAGGAAGAGACAGACACTTGAATAAAGGTACCAGCTTGTGGCTCTGTGGCTTTGCTGGGTGTGGGGAGC
AGGTTGGGTGGGTGTGGAGCTCTATTGGGGGGGGCATCTAGGGTGGGCTAGGCCTTGCTGATGGTATCTA
GTGGGAGGGCTACAGGCCCTTTAATGAAGTCTCACAAATAACCACACCTTCAGACTGTCTTGAAGAGTTG
AAAAGGTACTCCTCCATCCGGAAGATCCACCGGATCTAGATAACTGATCATAATCAGCCATACCACATTT
GTAGAGGTTTTACTTGCTTTAAAAAACCTCCCACACCTCCCCCTGAACCTGAAACATAAAATGAATGCAA
TTGTTGTTGTTAACTTGTTTATTGCAGCTTATAATGGTTACAAATAAAGCAATAGCATCACAAATTTCAC
AAATAAAGCATTTTTTTCACTGCATTCTAGTTGTGGTTTGTCCAAACTCATCAATGTATCTTAACGCGTA
AATTGTAAGCGTTAATATTTTGTTAAAATTCGCGTTAAATTTTTGTTAAATCAGCTCATTTTTTAACCAA
TAGGCCGAAATCGGCAAAATCCCTTATAAATCAAAAGAATAGACCGAGATAGGGT
[37 nt withheld, positions 5376-5412]
AAAGAACGTGGACTCCAACGTCAAAGG
[49 nt withheld, positions 5440-5488]
T
[91 nt withheld, positions 5490-5580]
G
[124 nt withheld, positions 5582-5705]
CAGGTGGCACTTTTCGGGGAAATGTGCGCGGAACCCCTATTTGTTTATTTTTCTAAATACATTCAAATAT
GTATCCGCTCATGAGACAATAACCCTGATAAATGCTTCAATAATATTGAAAAAGGAAGAGTCCTGAGGCG
GAAAGAACCAGCTGTGGAATGTGTGTCAGTTAGGGTGTGGAAAGTCCCCAGGCTCCCCAGCAGGCAGAAG
TATGCAAAGCATGCATCTCAATTAGTCAGCAACCAGGTGTGGAAAGTCCCCAGGCTCCCCAGCAGGCAGA
AGTATGCAAAGCATGCATCTCAATTAGTCAGCAACCATAGTCCCGCCCCTAACTCCGCCCATCCCGCCCC
TAACTCCGCCCAGTTCCGCCCATTCTCCGCCCCATGGCTGACTAATTTTTTTTATTTATGCAGAGGCCGA
GGCCGCCTCGGCCTCTGAGCTATTCCAGAAGTAGTGAGGAGGCTTTTTTGGAGGCCTAGGCTTTTGCAAA
GATCGATCAAGAGACAGGATGAGGATCGTTTCGCATGATTGAACAAGATGGATTGCACGCAGGTTCTCCG
GCCGCTTGGGTGGAGAGGCTATTCGGCTATGACTGGGCACAACAGACAATCGGCTGCTCTGATGCCGCCG
TGTTCCGGCTGTCAGCGCAGGGGCGCCCGGTTCTTTTTGTCAAGACCGACCTGTCCGGTGCCCTGAATGA
ACTGCAAGACGAGGCAGCGCGGCTATCGTGGCTGGCCACGACGGGCGTTCCTTGCGCAGCTGTGCTCGAC
GTTGTCACTGAAGCGGGAAGGGACTGGCTGCTATTGGGCGAAGTGCCGGGGCAGGATCTCCTGTCATCTC
ACCTTGCTCCTGCCGAGAAAGTATCCATCATGGCTGATGCAATGCGGCGGCTGCATACGCTTGATCCGGC
TACCTGCCCATTCGACCACCAAGCGAAACATCGCATCGAGCGAGCACGTACTCGGATGGAAGCCGGTCTT
GTCGATCAGGATGATCTGGACGAAGAGCATCAGGGGCTCGCGCCAGCCGAACTGTTCGCCAGGCTCAAGG
CGAGCATGCCCGACGGCGAGGATCTCGTCGTGACCCATGGCGATGCCTGCTTGCCGAATATCATGGTGGA
AAATGGCCGCTTTTCTGGATTCATCGACTGTGGCCGGCTGGGTGTGGCGGACCGCTATCAGGACATAGCG
TTGGCTACCCGTGATATTGCTGAAGAGCTTGGCGGCGAATGGGCTGACCGCTTCCTCGTGCTTTACGGTA
TCGCCGCTCCCGATTCGCAGCGCATCGCCTTCTATCGCCTTCTTGACGAGTTCTTCTGAGCGGGACTCTG
GGGTTCGAAATGACCGACCAAGCGACGCCCAACCTGCCATCACGAGATTTCGATTCCACCGCCGCCTTCT
ATGAAAGGTTGGGCTTCGGAATCGTTTTCCGGGACGCCGGCTGGATGATCCTCCAGCGCGGGGATCTCAT
GCTGGAGTTCTTCGCCCACCCTAGGGGGAGGCTAACTGAAACACGGAAGGAGACAATACCGGAAGGAACC
CGCGCTATGACGGCAATAAAAAGACAGAATAAAACGCACGGTGTTGGGTCGTTTGTTCATAAACGCGGGG
TTCGGTCCCAGGGCTGGCACTCTGTCGATACCCCACCGAGACCCCATTGGGGCCAATACGCCCGCGTTTC
TTCCTTTTCCCCACCCCACCCCCCAAGTTCGGGTGAAGGCCCAGGGCTCGCAGCCAACGTCGGGGCGGCA
GGCCCTGCCATAGCCTCAGGTTACTCATATATACTTTAGATTGATTTAAAACTTCATTTTTAATTTAAAA
GGATCTAGGTGAAGATCCTTTTTGATAATCTCATGACCAAAATCCCTTAACGTGAGTTTTCGTTCCACTG
AGCGTCAGACCCCGTAGAAAAGATCAAAGGATCTTCTTGAGATCCTTTTTTTCTGCGCGTAATCTGCTGC
TTGCAAACAAAAAAACCACCGCTACCAGCGGTGGTTTGTTTGCCGGATCAAGAGCTACCAACTCTTTTTC
CGAAGGTAACTGGCTTCAGCAGAGCGCAGATACCAAATACTGTCCTTCTAGTGTAGCCGTAGTTAGGCCA
CCACTTCAAGAACTCTGTAGCACCGCCTACATACCTCGCTCTGCTAATCCTGTTACCAGTGGCTGCTGCC
AGTGGCGATAAGTCGTGTCTTACCGGGTTGGACTCAAGACGATAGTTACCGGATAAGGCGCAGCGGTCGG
GCTGAACGGGGGGTTCGTGCACACAGCCCAGCTTGGAGCGAACGACCTACACCGAACTGAGATACCTACA
GCGTGAGCTATGAGAAAGCGCCACGCTTCCCGAAGGGAGAAAGGCGGACAGGTATCCGGTAAGCGGCAGG
GTCGGAACAGGAGAGCGCACGAGGGAGCTTCCAGGGGGAAACGCCTGGTATCTTTATAGTCCTGTCGGGT
TTCGCCACCTCTGACTTGAGCGTCGATTTTTGTGATGCTCGTCAGGGGGGCGGAGCCTATGGAAAAACGC
CAGCAACGCGGCCTTTTTACGGTTCCTGGCCTTTTGCTGGCCTTTTGCTCACATGTTCTTTCCTGCGTTA
TCCCCTGATTCTGTGGATAACCGTATTACCGCCATGCAT
