LOCUS       Exported 8335 bp ds-DNA circular SYN 12-MAY-2021
DEFINITION  Expresses Venus-PSD-95 in mammalian cells.
ACCESSION   .
VERSION     .
KEYWORDS    pCMV-5U-Venus-PSD-95-3U
SOURCE      synthetic DNA construct
  ORGANISM  synthetic DNA construct
REFERENCE   1 (bases 1 to 8335)
  AUTHORS   Ifrim MF, Williams KR, Bassell GJ
  TITLE     Single-Molecule Imaging of PSD-95 mRNA Translation in Dendrites and
            Its Dysregulation in a Mouse Model of Fragile X Syndrome.
  JOURNAL   J Neurosci. 2015 May 6;35(18):7116-30. doi:
            10.1523/JNEUROSCI.2802-14.2015.
  PUBMED    25948262
REFERENCE   2 (bases 1 to 8335)
  AUTHORS   .
  TITLE     Direct Submission
  JOURNAL   Exported May 12, 2021 from SnapGene Server 1.1.58
            http://www.snapgene.com
FEATURES             Location/Qualifiers
     source          1..8335
                     /organism="synthetic DNA construct"
                     /mol_type="other DNA"
     enhancer        57..360
                     /label=CMV enhancer
                     /note="human cytomegalovirus immediate early enhancer"
     promoter        361..564
                     /label=CMV promoter
                     /note="human cytomegalovirus (CMV) immediate early
                     promoter"
     primer_bind     515..535
                     /label=CMV-F
                     /note="Human CMV immediate early promoter, forward primer"
     regulatory      914..923
                     /regulatory_class="other"
                     /note="vertebrate consensus sequence for strong initiation
                     of translation (Kozak, 1987)"
     CDS             950..1666
                     /codon_start=1
                     /product="yellow fluorescent protein (YFP) with fast and
                     efficient maturation (Nagai et al., 2002)"
                     /label=Venus
                     /note="mammalian codon-optimized"
                     /translation="MVSKGEELFTGVVPILVELDGDVNGHKFSVSGEGEGDATYGKLTL
                     KLICTTGKLPVPWPTLVTTLGYGLQCFARYPDHMKQHDFFKSAMPEGYVQERTIFFKDD
                     GNYKTRAEVKFEGDTLVNRIELKGIDFKEDGNILGHKLEYNYNSHNVYITADKQKNGIK
                     ANFKIRHNIEDGGVQLADHYQQNTPIGDGPVLLPDNHYLSYQSALSKDPNEKRDHMVLL
                     EFVTAAGITLGMDELYK"
     primer_bind     complement(995..1016)
                     /label=EGFP-N
                     /note="EGFP, reverse primer"
     primer_bind     complement(1256..1275)
                     /label=EXFP-R
                     /note="For distinguishing EGFP variants, reverse primer"
     primer_bind     1603..1624
                     /label=EGFP-C
                     /note="EGFP, forward primer"
     regulatory      1673..1682
                     /regulatory_class="other"
                     /note="vertebrate consensus sequence for strong initiation
                     of translation (Kozak, 1987)"
     polyA_signal    5119..5240
                     /label=SV40 poly(A) signal
                     /note="SV40 polyadenylation signal"
     primer_bind     complement(5156..5175)
                     /label=SV40pA-R
                     /note="SV40 polyA, reverse primer"
     primer_bind     5210..5229
                     /label=EBV-rev
                     /note="SV40 polyA terminator, reverse primer"
     rep_origin      complement(5247..5702)
                     /direction=LEFT
                     /label=f1 ori
                     /note="f1 bacteriophage origin of replication; arrow
                     indicates direction of (+) strand synthesis"
     primer_bind     complement(5384..5405)
                     /label=F1ori-F
                     /note="F1 origin, forward primer"
     primer_bind     5596..5615
                     /label=F1ori-R
                     /note="F1 origin, reverse primer"
     promoter        5729..5833
                     /gene="bla"
                     /label=AmpR promoter
     promoter        5835..6192
                     /label=SV40 promoter
                     /note="SV40 enhancer and early promoter"
     primer_bind     complement(5858..5878)
                     /label=pBABE 3'
                     /note="SV40 enhancer, reverse primer for pBABE vectors"
     rep_origin      6043..6178
                     /label=SV40 ori
                     /note="SV40 origin of replication"
     primer_bind     6105..6124
                     /label=SV40pro-F
                     /note="SV40 promoter/origin, forward primer"
     CDS             6227..7021
                     /codon_start=1
                     /gene="aph(3')-II (or nptII)"
                     /product="aminoglycoside phosphotransferase from Tn5"
                     /label=NeoR/KanR
                     /note="confers resistance to neomycin, kanamycin, and G418
                     (Geneticin(R))"
                     /translation="MIEQDGLHAGSPAAWVERLFGYDWAQQTIGCSDAAVFRLSAQGRP
                     VLFVKTDLSGALNELQDEAARLSWLATTGVPCAAVLDVVTEAGRDWLLLGEVPGQDLLS
                     SHLAPAEKVSIMADAMRRLHTLDPATCPFDHQAKHRIERARTRMEAGLVDQDDLDEEHQ
                     GLAPAELFARLKASMPDGEDLVVTHGDACLPNIMVENGRFSGFIDCGRLGVADRYQDIA
                     LATRDIAEELGGEWADRFLVLYGIAAPDSQRIAFYRLLDEFF"
     primer_bind     complement(6281..6300)
                     /label=Neo-R
                     /note="Neomycin resistance gene, reverse primer"
     primer_bind     6891..6910
                     /label=Neo-F
                     /note="Neomycin resistance gene, forward primer"
     primer_bind     complement(7209..7228)
                     /label=TK-pA-R
                     /note="Thymidine kinase polyA, reverse primer"
     polyA_signal    7253..7300
                     /label=HSV TK poly(A) signal
                     /note="herpes simplex virus thymidine kinase
                     polyadenylation signal (Cole and Stacy, 1985)"
     rep_origin      7629..8217
                     /direction=RIGHT
                     /label=ori
                     /note="high-copy-number ColE1/pMB1/pBR322/pUC origin of
                     replication"
     primer_bind     8118..8137
                     /label=pBR322ori-F
                     /note="pBR322 origin, forward primer"
ORIGIN
        1 tattaatagt aatcaattac ggggtcatta gttcatagcc catatatgga gttccgcgtt
       61 acataactta cggtaaatgg cccgcctggc tgaccgccca acgacccccg cccattgacg
      121 tcaataatga cgtatgttcc catagtaacg ccaataggga ctttccattg acgtcaatgg
      181 gtggagtatt tacggtaaac tgcccacttg gcagtacatc aagtgtatca tatgccaagt
      241 acgcccccta ttgacgtcaa tgacggtaaa tggcccgcct ggcattatgc ccagtacatg
      301 accttatggg actttcctac ttggcagtac atctacgtat tagtcatcgc tattaccatg
      361 gtgatgcggt tttggcagta catcaatggg cgtggatagc ggtttgactc acggggattt
      421 ccaagtctcc accccattga cgtcaatggg agtttgtttt ggcaccaaaa tcaacgggac
      481 tttccaaaat gtcgtaacaa ctccgcccca ttgacgcaaa tgggcggtag gcgtgtacgg
      541 tgggaggtct atataagcag agctggttta gtgaaccgtc agatccgcta gccagctcat
      601 gccccagccc cagaactccg gggctgccag ccccctgtgc ccctacccct cctgagaatc
      661 ggggtgtgct cctcaagccc cctcccctcc actggggagc cccttttagg gtcccccctc
      721 ccttccacgc tcccctaccc ttctcttctc caaccttctc cttcccctct cacccctccc
      781 cccatcctgg ccccccctgc aaaagtgggg tgcggagggg ggaggggtga gaacccaccg
      841 aggggaggaa caaaactcca atgaagtcag agccccctac tcgccgccgc ggccaggccc
      901 cccaacaccg gtcgccacca tggactgtct ctgtatagtg acaaccaaga tggtgagcaa
      961 gggcgaggag ctgttcaccg gggtggtgcc catcctggtc gagctggacg gcgacgtaaa
     1021 cggccacaag ttcagcgtgt ccggcgaggg cgagggcgat gccacctacg gcaagctgac
     1081 cctgaagctg atctgcacca ccggcaagct gcccgtgccc tggcccaccc tcgtgaccac
     1141 cctgggctac ggcctgcagt gcttcgcccg ctaccccgac cacatgaagc agcacgactt
     1201 cttcaagtcc gccatgcccg aaggctacgt ccaggagcgc accatcttct tcaaggacga
     1261 cggcaactac aagacccgcg ccgaggtgaa gttcgagggc gacaccctgg tgaaccgcat
     1321 cgagctgaag ggcatcgact tcaaggagga cggcaacatc ctggggcaca agctggagta
     1381 caactacaac agccacaacg tctatatcac cgccgacaag cagaagaacg gcatcaaggc
     1441 caacttcaag atccgccaca acatcgagga cggcggcgtg cagctcgccg accactacca
     1501 gcagaacacc cccatcggcg acggccccgt gctgctgccc gacaaccact acctgagcta
     1561 ccagtccgcc ctgagcaaag accccaacga gaagcgcgat cacatggtcc tgctggagtt
     1621 cgtgaccgcc gccgggatca ctctcggcat ggacgagctg tacaagggcg cggccgccat
     1681 ggactgtctc tgtatagtga caaccaagaa ataccgctac caagatgaag acacgccccc
     1741 tctggaacac agcccggccc acctccccaa ccaggccaat tctccccctg tgattgtcaa
     1801 cacggacacc ctagaagccc caggatatgt gaacggaaca gagggggaga tggagtatga
     1861 ggagatcaca ttggaaaggg gtaactcagg tctgggcttc agcatcgcag gtggcaccga
     1921 caacccacac atcggtgacg acccatccat ctttatcacc aagatcattc ctggtggggc
     1981 tgcagcccag gatggccgcc tcagggtcaa cgacagcatc ctgtttgtca atgaagtgga
     2041 tgtccgggag gtgacccatt cagctgcagt ggaggccctc aaagaggcgg gttccatcgt
     2101 tcgcctctac gtcatgcgcc ggaaaccccc agctgagaag atcatagaga tcaagcttat
     2161 caaagggcct aaaggacttg gcttcagcat cgcagggggc gttgggaacc agcacatccc
     2221 tggagataat agcatctacg taaccaagat catcgaagga ggcgctgccc acaaggatgg
     2281 caggttgcag atcggagaca agatcctggc ggtcaacagt gtggggctag aggatgtcat
     2341 gcatgaggac gccgtggcag ccctgaagaa cacatatgac gttgtgtacc taaaggtggc
     2401 caagcccagc aatgcctacc tgagtgacag ctatgctccc ccagacatca caacctcata
     2461 ttctcagcac ctggacaatg agatcagtca tagcagctac ttgggcaccg actaccccac
     2521 agccatgacc cccacttccc ctcggcgcta ctcccccgtg gccaaggacc tgctagggga
     2581 ggaagatatt ccccgggaac caaggcggat cgtgatccat cggggctcca ccggcctggg
     2641 cttcaacatt gtgggcggcg aggacggtga aggcatcttc atctccttca tccttgctgg
     2701 gggtccagct gacctcagtg gggagctacg gaagggggac cagatcctgt cggtcaatgg
     2761 tgttgacctc cgcaatgcca gtcatgaaca ggctgccatt gccctgaaga acgcgggtca
     2821 gacggtcacg atcatcgctc agtataaacc agaagagtat agccgattcg aggccaagat
     2881 ccatgatctt cgggaacagc ttatgaatag tagcctgggc tcagggactg catctctgcg
     2941 aagcaacccc aagcggggct tctatatcag ggccctgttt gactacgaca agaccaagga
     3001 ctgcggtttc ttgagccagg ccctgagctt ccactttggg gatgtgcttc atgtaattga
     3061 cgccagcgac gaagagtggt ggcaagcgcg gcgggtccac tctgacagtg agaccgatga
     3121 cattggcttc attcccagca aacggcgggt cgagcgacga gagtggtcaa ggttaaaggc
     3181 caaggactgg ggctccagct ctggatcaca gggtcgagaa gactcggttc tgagctatga
     3241 gacggtgacg cagatggaag tgcactacgc tcgccccatc atcatccttg ggcctaccaa
     3301 agaccgtgcc aacgatgatc ttctctccga gttccccgac aagtttggat cctgtgtccc
     3361 tcatacgaca cgtcctaagc gggaatatga gatagacggc cgcgattacc actttgtctc
     3421 ctcccgggag aaaatggaga aggacattca ggcgcacaag ttcattgagg ctggccagta
     3481 caacagccac ctctacggga ccagcgtcca gtctgtgcga gaggtagcag agcaggggaa
     3541 gcactgcatc cttgatgtct cagccaatgc cgtgcggcgg ctgcaggcgg cccacctgca
     3601 ccctatcgcc atcttcatcc gtccccgctc cctggagaat gtgctagaga tcaataagcg
     3661 gatcacagag gagcaagccc ggaaagcctt cgacagggcc acgaagctgg agcaggagtt
     3721 cacggagtgc ttctcagcca tcgtagaggg cgacagcttt gaagagatct atcacaaagt
     3781 gaaacgtgtc atcgaagacc tctcaggccc ctacatctgg gtcccagccc gagagagact
     3841 ctgaactagt gggatccgcc ctgaaaaagg gctcgagccc tgaaaaaggg caattgccct
     3901 gaaaaagggc gtcgacgccc tgaaaaaggg cagatctaac gttttcctgc cctggctggg
     3961 cctggactca ccctgcctcc accacctggg cccttggtct ggactgaata gcccaagccc
     4021 ttcgtaccct agcctttctt cccacccttc ttatttattt cctttctgac tggatcgagc
     4081 ccattggagg gaggacactc ctctctgcat gtatccctgc accccagatc agggccccta
     4141 gaccccagga acctggggtc tgggggggag ctgggctcct ggttccgagc ccttgctcct
     4201 taagactcct acccctgccc gcccccatgc acacacagac ccactggggg cctctgccct
     4261 ccccattttc tcccacacac attccagaag tcagggcccc tctcaaggag tacccgctgt
     4321 agggatgcag ggccacaggc ttccgcgctc tcccgaggca ggggctgggg tcacccctgc
     4381 cccatcataa ctccccacgc cgtttgagtt ctcctttatt ttctccattc ttttcttctc
     4441 aaaggtggtt tttgggggga gaagcagggg ggctctcctg agggtccccc cgtctttcac
     4501 acacctccca ccttttttct ttgccggttt gcatgagtgg aaggtctaac tgtggctttt
     4561 ttttttttct gggattttat ttcattttat ttgattttat ttttttggga aaaggggagg
     4621 gatgggtctg gggagtgggg aatgtgggag gggggtgggg gggcaaaggg tcaggggttg
     4681 ggtgtccggg agccagggga ggacaggaaa tgctgccgcc ttctgcaatt tatttatttt
     4741 tttcttttga gagagtgaaa ggaagagaca gacacttgaa taaaggtacc agcttgtggc
     4801 tctgtggctt tgctgggtgt ggggagcagg ttgggtgggt gtggagctct attggggggg
     4861 gcatctaggg tgggctaggc cttgctgatg gtatctagtg ggagggctac aggcccttta
     4921 atgaagtctc acaaataacc acaccttcag actgtcttga agagttgaaa aggtactcct
     4981 ccatccggaa gatccaccgg atctagataa ctgatcataa tcagccatac cacatttgta
     5041 gaggttttac ttgctttaaa aaacctccca cacctccccc tgaacctgaa acataaaatg
     5101 aatgcaattg ttgttgttaa cttgtttatt gcagcttata atggttacaa ataaagcaat
     5161 agcatcacaa atttcacaaa taaagcattt ttttcactgc attctagttg tggtttgtcc
     5221 aaactcatca atgtatctta acgcgtaaat tgtaagcgtt aatattttgt taaaattcgc
     5281 gttaaatttt tgttaaatca gctcattttt taaccaatag gccgaaatcg gcaaaatccc
     5341 ttataaatca aaagaataga ccgagatagg gttgagtgtt gttccagttt ggaacaagag
     5401 tccactatta aagaacgtgg actccaacgt caaaggnnnn nnnnnnnnnn nnnnnnnnnn
     5461 nnnnnnnnnn nnnnnnnnnn nnnnntnnnn nnnnnnnnnn nnnnnnnnnn nnnnnnnnnn
     5521 nnnnnnnnnn nnnnnnnnnn nnnnnnnnnn nnnnnnnnnn nnnnnnnnnn nnnnnnngnn
     5581 nnnnnnnnnn nnnnnnnnnn nnnnnnnnnn nnnnnnnnnn nnnnnnnnnn nnnnnnnnnn
     5641 nnnnnnnnnn nnnnnnnnnn nnnnnnnnnn nnnnnnnnnn nnnnnnnnnn nnnnnnnnnn
     5701 nncaggtggc acttttcggg gaaatgtgcg cggaacccct atttgtttat ttttctaaat
     5761 acattcaaat atgtatccgc tcatgagaca ataaccctga taaatgcttc aataatattg
     5821 aaaaaggaag agtcctgagg cggaaagaac cagctgtgga atgtgtgtca gttagggtgt
     5881 ggaaagtccc caggctcccc agcaggcaga agtatgcaaa gcatgcatct caattagtca
     5941 gcaaccaggt gtggaaagtc cccaggctcc ccagcaggca gaagtatgca aagcatgcat
     6001 ctcaattagt cagcaaccat agtcccgccc ctaactccgc ccatcccgcc cctaactccg
     6061 cccagttccg cccattctcc gccccatggc tgactaattt tttttattta tgcagaggcc
     6121 gaggccgcct cggcctctga gctattccag aagtagtgag gaggcttttt tggaggccta
     6181 ggcttttgca aagatcgatc aagagacagg atgaggatcg tttcgcatga ttgaacaaga
     6241 tggattgcac gcaggttctc cggccgcttg ggtggagagg ctattcggct atgactgggc
     6301 acaacagaca atcggctgct ctgatgccgc cgtgttccgg ctgtcagcgc aggggcgccc
     6361 ggttcttttt gtcaagaccg acctgtccgg tgccctgaat gaactgcaag acgaggcagc
     6421 gcggctatcg tggctggcca cgacgggcgt tccttgcgca gctgtgctcg acgttgtcac
     6481 tgaagcggga agggactggc tgctattggg cgaagtgccg gggcaggatc tcctgtcatc
     6541 tcaccttgct cctgccgaga aagtatccat catggctgat gcaatgcggc ggctgcatac
     6601 gcttgatccg gctacctgcc cattcgacca ccaagcgaaa catcgcatcg agcgagcacg
     6661 tactcggatg gaagccggtc ttgtcgatca ggatgatctg gacgaagagc atcaggggct
     6721 cgcgccagcc gaactgttcg ccaggctcaa ggcgagcatg cccgacggcg aggatctcgt
     6781 cgtgacccat ggcgatgcct gcttgccgaa tatcatggtg gaaaatggcc gcttttctgg
     6841 attcatcgac tgtggccggc tgggtgtggc ggaccgctat caggacatag cgttggctac
     6901 ccgtgatatt gctgaagagc ttggcggcga atgggctgac cgcttcctcg tgctttacgg
     6961 tatcgccgct cccgattcgc agcgcatcgc cttctatcgc cttcttgacg agttcttctg
     7021 agcgggactc tggggttcga aatgaccgac caagcgacgc ccaacctgcc atcacgagat
     7081 ttcgattcca ccgccgcctt ctatgaaagg ttgggcttcg gaatcgtttt ccgggacgcc
     7141 ggctggatga tcctccagcg cggggatctc atgctggagt tcttcgccca ccctaggggg
     7201 aggctaactg aaacacggaa ggagacaata ccggaaggaa cccgcgctat gacggcaata
     7261 aaaagacaga ataaaacgca cggtgttggg tcgtttgttc ataaacgcgg ggttcggtcc
     7321 cagggctggc actctgtcga taccccaccg agaccccatt ggggccaata cgcccgcgtt
     7381 tcttcctttt ccccacccca ccccccaagt tcgggtgaag gcccagggct cgcagccaac
     7441 gtcggggcgg caggccctgc catagcctca ggttactcat atatacttta gattgattta
     7501 aaacttcatt tttaatttaa aaggatctag gtgaagatcc tttttgataa tctcatgacc
     7561 aaaatccctt aacgtgagtt ttcgttccac tgagcgtcag accccgtaga aaagatcaaa
     7621 ggatcttctt gagatccttt ttttctgcgc gtaatctgct gcttgcaaac aaaaaaacca
     7681 ccgctaccag cggtggtttg tttgccggat caagagctac caactctttt tccgaaggta
     7741 actggcttca gcagagcgca gataccaaat actgttcttc tagtgtagcc gtagttaggc
     7801 caccacttca agaactctgt agcaccgcct acatacctcg ctctgctaat cctgttacca
     7861 gtggctgctg ccagtggcga taagtcgtgt cttaccgggt tggactcaag acgatagtta
     7921 ccggataagg cgcagcggtc gggctgaacg gggggttcgt gcacacagcc cagcttggag
     7981 cgaacgacct acaccgaact gagataccta cagcgtgagc tatgagaaag cgccacgctt
     8041 cccgaaggga gaaaggcgga caggtatccg gtaagcggca gggtcggaac aggagagcgc
     8101 acgagggagc ttccaggggg aaacgcctgg tatctttata gtcctgtcgg gtttcgccac
     8161 ctctgacttg agcgtcgatt tttgtgatgc tcgtcagggg ggcggagcct atggaaaaac
     8221 gccagcaacg cggccttttt acggttcctg gccttttgct ggccttttgc tcacatgttc
     8281 tttcctgcgt tatcccctga ttctgtggat aaccgtatta ccgccatgca ttagt
//
